>Addgene plasmid #234317 | pSM-mStayGold | addgene full sequence | sequence record 466652 | Addgene NGS Result
ATGACCATGATTACGCCAAGCTTGCATGCGCGGCCGCACTGACTGGGCCGGCCACTGACTGGGCGCGCCT
CTAGAGGATCCCCGGGATTGGCCAAAGGACCCAAAGGTATGTTTCGAATGATACTAACATAACATAGAAC
ATTTTCAGGAGGACCCTTGGCTAGCGTCGACGGTACCGGTAGAAAAAATGGTTTCAACGGGAGAAGAACT
TTTCACAGGTGTCGTGCCATTCAAGTTCCAACTCAAGGGAACCATCAACGGAAAGTCGTTCACCGTTGAA
GGAGAGGGAGAGGGAAATTCACATGAGGGATCACACAAGGGAAAATACGTGTGCACATCGGGAAAGCTCC
CAATGTCATGGGCTGCTCTTGGAACATCATTCGGATACGGAATGAAGTACTACACGAAGTACCCGTCGGG
ACTCAAGGTAAGTTTAAACATATATATACTAACTAACCCTGATTATTTAAATTTTCAGAACTGGTTCCAC
GAAGTGATGCCAGAGGGATTCACATACGATCGACACATCCAGTACAAGGGAGATGGATCGATTCACGCTA
AGCACCAGCATTTCATGAAGAACGGAACCTACCACAACATCGTCGAGTTCACCGGACAGGATTTCAAGGT
AAGTTTAAACAGTTCGGTACTAACTAACCATACATATTTAAATTTTCAGGAGAACTCGCCGGTCCTCACG
GGAGATATGGATGTTTCACTCCCAAACGAGGTGCAGCACATTCCAATCGATGATGGTGTTGAGTGCACAG
TGACCCTTCAATACCCACTCCTCTCGGATGAGTCAAAATGCGTTGAGGCCTACCAGAACACGATCATTAA
GCCACTCCACAATCAGCCAGCTCCAGATGTTCCATTCCACTGGATTCGAAAGCAGTACACCCAGTCGAAG
GATGATACAGAGGAACGTGATCACATCATCCAGTCAGAAACACTCGAAGCCCATCTCTGACATTCGTAGA
ATTCCAACTGAGCGCCGGTCGCTACCATTACCAACTTGTCTGGTGTCAAAAATAATAGGGGCCGCTGTCA
TCAGAGTAAGTTTAAACTGAGTTCTACTAACTAACGAGTAATATTTAAATTTTCAGCATCTCGCGCCCGT
GCCTCTGACTTCTAAGTCCAATTACTCTTCAACATCCCTACATGCTCTTTCTCCCTGTGCTCCCACCCCC
TATTTTTGTTATTATCAAAAAACTTCTCTTAATTTCTTTGTTTTTTAGCTTCTTTTAAGTCACCTCTAAC
AATGAAATTGTGTAGATTCAAAAATAGAATTAATTCGTAATAAAAAGTCGAAAAAAATTGTGCTCCCTCC
CCCCATTAATAATAATTCTATCCCAAAATCTACACAATGTTCTGTGTACACTTCTTATGTTTTTTACTTC
TGATAAATTTTTTTGAAACATCATAGAAAAAACCGCACACAAAATACCTTATCATATGTTACGTTTCAGT
TTATGACCGCAATTTTTATTTCTTCGCACGTCTGGGCCTCTCATGACGTCAAATCATGCTCATCGTGAAA
AAGTTTTGGAGTATTTTTGGAATTTTTCAATCAAGTGAAAGTTTATGAAATTAATTTTCCTGCTTTTGCT
TTTTGGGGTTTCCCCTATTGTTTGTCAAGATTTCGAGGACGGCGTTTTTCTTGCTAAAATCACAAGTATT
GATGAGCACGATGCAAGAAAGATCGGAAGAAGGTTTGGGTTTGAGGCTCAGTGGAAGGTGAGTAGAAGTT
GATAATTTGAAAGTGGAGTAGTGTCTATGGGGTTTTTGCCTTAAATGACAGAATACATTCCCAATATACC
AAACATAACTGTTTCCTACTAGTCGGCCGTACGGGCCCTTTCGTCTCGCGCGTTTCGGTGATGACGGTGA
AAACCTCTGACACATGCAGCTCCCGGAGACGGTCACAGCTTGTCTGTAAGCGGATGCCGGGAGCAGACAA
GCCCGTCAGGGCGCGTCAGCGGGTGTTGGCGGGTGTCGGGGCTGGCTTAACTATGCGGCATCAGAGCAGA
TTGTACTGAGAGTGCACCATATGCGGTGTGAAATACCGCACAGATGCGTAAGGAGAAAATACCGCATCAG
GCGGCCTTAATTAAGGGCCTCGTGATACGCCTATTTTTATAGGTTAATGTCATGATAATAATGGTTTCTT
AGACGTCAGGTGGCACTTTTCGGGGAAATGTGCGCGGAACCCCTATTTGTTTATTTTTCTAAATACATTC
AAATATGTATCCGCTCATGAGACAATAACCCTGATAAATGCTTCAATAATATTGAAAAAGGAAGAGTATG
AGTATTCAACATTTCCGTGTCGCCCTTATTCCCTTTTTTGCGGCATTTTGCCTTCCTGTTTTTGCTCACC
CAGAAACGCTGGTGAAAGTAAAAGATGCTGAAGATCAGTTGGGTGCACGAGTGGGTTACATCGAACTGGA
TCTCAACAGCGGTAAGATCCTTGAGAGTTTTCGCCCCGAAGAACGTTTTCCAATGATGAGCACTTTTAAA
GTTCTGCTATGTGGCGCGGTATTATCCCGTATTGACGCCGGGCAAGAGCAACTCGGTCGCCGCATACACT
ATTCTCAGAATGACTTGGTTGAGTACTCACCAGTCACAGAAAAGCATCTTACGGATGGCATGACAGTAAG
AGAATTATGCAGTGCTGCCATAACCATGAGTGATAACACTGCGGCCAACTTACTTCTGACAACGATCGGA
GGACCGAAGGAGCTAACCGCTTTTTTGCACAACATGGGGGATCATGTAACTCGCCTTGATCGTTGGGAAC
CGGAGCTGAATGAAGCCATACCAAACGACGAGCGTGACACCACGATGCCTGTAGCAATGGCAACAACGTT
GCGCAAACTATTAACTGGCGAACTACTTACTCTAGCTTCCCGGCAACAATTAATAGACTGGATGGAGGCG
GATAAAGTTGCAGGACCACTTCTGCGCTCGGCCCTTCCGGCTGGCTGGTTTATTGCTGATAAATCTGGAG
CCGGTGAGCGTGGGTCTCGCGGTATCATTGCAGCACTGGGGCCAGATGGTAAGCCCTCCCGTATCGTAGT
TATCTACACGACGGGGAGTCAGGCAACTATGGATGAACGAAATAGACAGATCGCTGAGATAGGTGCCTCA
CTGATTAAGCATTGGTAACTGTCAGACCAAGTTTACTCATATATACTTTAGATTGATTTAAAACTTCATT
TTTAATTTAAAAGGATCTAGGTGAAGATCCTTTTTGATAATCTCATGACCAAAATCCCTTAACGTGAGTT
TTCGTTCCACTGAGCGTCAGACCCCGTAGAAAAGATCAAAGGATCTTCTTGAGATCCTTTTTTTCTGCGC
GTAATCTGCTGCTTGCAAACAAAAAAACCACCGCTACCAGCGGTGGTTTGTTTGCCGGATCAAGAGCTAC
CAACTCTTTTTCCGAAGGTAACTGGCTTCAGCAGAGCGCAGATACCAAATACTGTTCTTCTAGTGTAGCC
GTAGTTAGGCCACCACTTCAAGAACTCTGTAGCACCGCCTACATACCTCGCTCTGCTAATCCTGTTACCA
GTGGCTGCTGCCAGTGGCGATAAGTCGTGTCTTACCGGGTTGGACTCAAGACGATAGTTACCGGATAAGG
CGCAGCGGTCGGGCTGAACGGGGGGTTCGTGCACACAGCCCAGCTTGGAGCGAACGACCTACACCGAACT
GAGATACCTACAGCGTGAGCTATGAGAAAGCGCCACGCTTCCCGAAGGGAGAAAGGCGGACAGGTATCCG
GTAAGCGGCAGGGTCGGAACAGGAGAGCGCACGAGGGAGCTTCCAGGGGGAAACGCCTGGTATCTTTATA
GTCCTGTCGGGTTTCGCCACCTCTGACTTGAGCGTCGATTTTTGTGATGCTCGTCAGGGGGGCGGAGCCT
ATGGAAAAACGCCAGCAACGCGGCCTTTTTACGGTTCCTGGCCTTTTGCTGGCCTTTTGCTCACATGTTC
TTTCCTGCGTTATCCCCTGATTCTGTGGATAACCGTATTACCGCCTTTGAGTGAGCTGATACCGCTCGCC
GCAGCCGAACGACCGAGCGCAGCGAGTCAGTGAGCGAGGAAGCGGAAGAGCGCCCAATACGCAAACCGCC
TCTCCCCGCGCGTTGGCCGATTCATTAATGCAGCTGGCACGACAGGTTTCCCGACTGGAAAGCGGGCAGT
GAGCGCAACGCAATTAATGTGAGTTAGCTCACTCATTAGGCACCCCAGGCTTTACACTTTATGCTTCCGG
CTCGTATGTTGTGTGGAATTGTGAGCGGATAACAATTTCACACAGGAAACAGCT
Features (pLannotate 1.2.2; 12 found; start..end, strand, type, name):
     69..86      -  misc_feature   MCS (fragment): pUC18/19 multiple cloning site
    624..680     +  CDS            mEGFP (fragment): monomeric enhanced GFP, optimized with synthetic introns for expression in C. elegans
   1585..1737    +  CDS            aex-5 (fragment): AEX5_CAEEL - Also known as kpc-3 From Caenorhabditis elegans.
   1865..1900    +  CDS            rop (fragment): Rop protein, which maintains plasmids at low copy number; rop
   2002..2101    +  misc_feature   bom (fragment): basis of mobility region from pBR322
   2203..2307    +  promoter       AmpR promoter: bla
   2308..3168    +  CDS            AmpR: β-lactamase; bla; confers resistance to ampicillin, carbenicillin, and related antibiotics
   3339..3927    +  rep_origin     ori: high-copy-number ColE1/pMB1/pBR322/pUC origin of replication
   4110..4202    +  CDS            lacI (fragment): lac repressor; lacI; The lac repressor binds to the lac operator to inhibit transcription in E. coli. This inhibition can be relieved by adding lactose or isopropyl-β-D-thiogalactopyranoside (IPTG).
   4215..4236    +  protein_bind   CAP binding site: CAP binding activates transcription in the presence of cAMP. E. coli catabolite activator protein
   4251..4281    +  promoter       lac promoter: promoter for the E. coli lac operon
   4289..4305    +  protein_bind   lac operator: The lac repressor binds to the lac operator to inhibit transcription in E. coli. This inhibition can be relieved by adding lactose or isopropyl-β-D-thiogalactopyranoside (IPTG). lac repressor encoded by lacI
