[The description below was written by a language model from this plasmid's Addgene catalogue record and pLannotate feature annotations shown in this document.]
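Description:
pSM-mStayGold is a small (about 4.3 kb) C. elegans expression plasmid built on the pSM backbone, a worm vector that in its parental form carries eGFP followed by the unc-54 3′ UTR. Here the GFP coding sequence has been replaced with a gene-synthesized, roughly 870 bp version of mStayGold, a bright, photostable monomeric green fluorescent protein. The coding sequence was codon-optimized for C. elegans and interrupted with synthetic introns, both of which are standard ways to improve transgene expression in worms. The plasmid is propagated in E. coli as a high-copy construct through a ColE1/pUC-type origin and is selected with ampicillin via the β-lactamase gene and its own promoter.

The automated annotation does not recognise mStayGold itself. It labels only a short stretch in the insert region as a fragment of intron-containing worm mEGFP, which most likely reflects similarity in shared synthetic intron or flanking sequence rather than a retained GFP. The unc-54 3′ UTR expected from the parental plasmid is also not annotated; a short aex-5 fragment call downstream of the insert may correspond to genomic sequence carried along with that region, but the record does not confirm this. Other features are pUC-type backbone remnants: a lac promoter/operator with a CAP site, a multiple cloning site fragment, and small lacI, rop and bom fragments. No worm promoter is listed, which suggests a promoterless cassette into which a promoter or gene of interest is cloned upstream of mStayGold. According to the record, it serves for mStayGold expression in C. elegans, in the context of comparing bright green fluorescent proteins in that organism.
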