Addgene plasmid #234317: pSM-mStayGold
Purpose: codon-optimized mStayGold with synthetic introns for the expression in C. elegans
Depositing lab: Kota Mizumoto. Depositing organization: University of British Columbia. Publication: Comparison among bright green fluorescent proteins in C. elegans. Ko S, Mizumoto K. MicroPubl Biol. 2025 Jan 18;2025:10.17912/micropub.biology.001447. doi: 10.17912/micropub.biology.001447. eCollection 2025. PubMed 39897165.
Backbone
  Vector backbone: pSM
  Backbone manufacturer: Cori Bargmann's lab
  Backbone size w/o insert (bp): 3600
  Total vector size (bp): 4331
  Vector type: Worm Expression
Growth in bacteria
  Bacterial resistance: Ampicillin, 100 μg/mL
  Growth temperature: 37°C
  Growth strain: DH5alpha
  Copy number: High Copy
Gene/Insert
  Gene/Insert name: C. elegans codon optimized mStayGOld (alt name: ce_mStayGold)
  Species: Synthetic
  Insert size (bp): 870
  Tag / fusion protein: mStayGold
  Cloning method: Gene Synthesis
  Sequencing primers: 5′ atgaccatgattacgccaa; 3′ gttgaagagtaattggacttag
Resource information
  A portion of this plasmid was derived from a plasmid made by: This plasmid was generated by replacing the GFP sequence in the pSM (eGFP_unc-54 utr) plasmid with codon-optimized mStayGold.
Terms and licenses: Academic/Nonprofit Terms; Industry Terms: Not Available to Industry
Depositor comments: The original mStayGold was described in the following paper. StayGold variants for molecular fusion and membrane-targeting applications. Ando R, Shimozono S, Ago H, Takagi M, Sugiyama M, Kurokawa H, Hirano M, Niino Y, Ueno G, Ishidate F, Fujiwara T, Okada Y, Yamamoto M, Miyawaki A. Nat Methods. 2023 Nov 30. doi: 10.1038/s41592-023-02085-6. 10.1038/s41592-023-02085-6 PubMed 38036853
How to cite: pSM-mStayGold was a gift from Kota Mizumoto (Addgene plasmid # 234317 ; http://n2t.net/addgene:234317 ; RRID:Addgene_234317)
